Addgene plasmid #170958: EF1A_Hygro_P2A_RUNX1_T104I_Barcode
Purpose: Overexpression of RUNX1 T104I mutant protein.
Depositing lab: Prashant Mali. Depositing organization: University of California, San Diego (UCSD). Publication: Interface-guided phenotyping of coding variants in the transcription factor RUNX1. Ozturk K, Panwala R, Sheen J, Ford K, Jayne N, Portell A, Zhang DE, Hutter S, Haferlach T, Ideker T, Mali P, Carter H. Cell Rep. 2024 Jul 4;43(7):114436. doi: 10.1016/j.celrep.2024.114436. PubMed 38968069.
Backbone
  Vector backbone: EF1a_mCherry_P2A_Hygro_Barcode
  Backbone manufacturer: Prashant Mali (Addgene #120426)
  Backbone size w/o insert (bp): 9508
  Vector type: Mammalian Expression, Lentiviral
  Selectable markers: Hygromycin
Growth in bacteria
  Bacterial resistance: Ampicillin, 100 μg/mL
  Growth temperature: 37°C
  Growth strain: NEB Stable
  Copy number: High Copy
Gene/Insert
  Gene/Insert name: RUNX1 (alt name: AML1)
  Species: H. sapiens (human)
  Insert size (bp): 1359
  Mutation: T104I
  Entrez Gene: RUNX1 (a.k.a. AML1, AML1-EVI-1, AMLCR1, CBF2alpha, CBFA2, EVI-1, PEBP2aB, PEBP2alpha)
  Promoter: Ef1A
  Cloning method: Gibson Cloning
  Sequencing primers: 5′ CTGTGTAGAAGTACTCGCCGATAGTG; 3′ TCTTGTCTTCGTTGGGAGTG
Terms and licenses: Academic/Nonprofit Terms; Industry Terms: Not Available to Industry
Depositor comments: Please visit https://doi.org/10.1101/2023.08.03.551876 for bioRxiv preprint.
How to cite: EF1A_Hygro_P2A_RUNX1_T104I_Barcode was a gift from Prashant Mali (Addgene plasmid # 170958 ; http://n2t.net/addgene:170958 ; RRID:Addgene_170958)
