[The description below was written by a language model from this plasmid's Addgene catalogue record and pLannotate feature annotations shown in this document.]
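Description:
EF1A_Hygro_P2A_RUNX1_T104I_Barcode is a lentiviral mammalian expression plasmid for overexpressing the T104I point mutant of human RUNX1 (AML1). It was built by Gibson cloning into the EF1a_mCherry_P2A_Hygro_Barcode backbone. The sequenced record is 10,865 nt. In bacteria it is maintained through a high-copy ColE1/pUC-type origin and selected with ampicillin via the β-lactamase gene. An f1 origin is also present, as is a separate SV40/EM7-driven BleoR cassette with an SV40 poly(A) signal that lies outside the viral region.

The transfer cassette has a CMV enhancer/promoter fused to a truncated HIV-1 5' LTR, so genomic RNA transcription in packaging cells should not depend on Tat. This is followed by the Ψ packaging signal with a gag fragment, the RRE for Rev-dependent nuclear export, and the cPPT/CTS. The EF-1α promoter then drives a single open reading frame. It begins with the hygromycin phosphotransferase gene (hph) and continues into the 1,359 bp RUNX1 coding sequence. The short gap between the two is consistent with the P2A self-cleaving peptide in the plasmid name, although it is not annotated. This arrangement would tie hygromycin selection of transduced cells to expression of the mutant transcription factor from the same transcript.

Downstream lie a nef fragment, a single loxP site, a second truncated LTR and a bGH poly(A) signal. The "Barcode" element in the name is not annotated in the feature table, so its position and sequence context are not stated. No WPRE was detected. The associated study phenotyped RUNX1 coding variants, which suggests that the barcode identifies this variant in pooled experiments, though the record does not say so.
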