Features (pLannotate 1.2.2; 33 found; start..end, strand, type, name):
     18..347     +  promoter       SV40 promoter: SV40 enhancer and early promoter
    395..442     +  promoter       EM7 promoter: synthetic bacterial promoter&nbsp
    461..835     +  CDS            BleoR: antibiotic-binding protein; Sh ble from Streptoalloteichus hindustanus; confers resistance to bleomycin, phleomycin, and Zeocin™
    845..970     +  CDS            ble (fragment): BLE_KLEPN - Experimental evidence at protein level: Swiss-Prot protein existence level 1. Binding protein with a strong affinity to the bleomycin family of antibiotics. Binds to CL990; an antimitotic-antibiotic compound. From Klebsiella pneumoniae.
    965..1086    +  polyA_signal   SV40 poly(A) signal: SV40 polyadenylation signal
   1157..1179    -  protein_bind   lac operator (fragment): The lac repressor binds to the lac operator to inhibit transcription in E. coli. This inhibition can be relieved by adding lactose or isopropyl-β-D-thiogalactopyranoside (IPTG). lac repressor encoded by lacI
   1183..1213    -  promoter       lac promoter: promoter for the E. coli lac operon
   1228..1249    -  protein_bind   CAP binding site: CAP binding activates transcription in the presence of cAMP. E. coli catabolite activator protein
   1262..1354    -  CDS            lacI (fragment): lac repressor; lacI; The lac repressor binds to the lac operator to inhibit transcription in E. coli. This inhibition can be relieved by adding lactose or isopropyl-β-D-thiogalactopyranoside (IPTG).
   1537..2125    -  rep_origin     ori: high-copy-number ColE1/pMB1/pBR322/pUC origin of replication
   2296..3156    -  CDS            AmpR: β-lactamase; bla; confers resistance to ampicillin, carbenicillin, and related antibiotics
   3157..3261    -  promoter       AmpR promoter: bla
   3320..3372    -  misc_feature   bom (fragment): basis of mobility region from pBR322
   3527..3906    +  enhancer       CMV enhancer: human cytomegalovirus immediate early enhancer
   3907..4106    +  promoter       CMV promoter: human cytomegalovirus (CMV) immediate early promoter
   4124..4304    +  LTR            5' LTR (truncated): truncated 5' long terminal repeat (LTR) from HIV-1
   4351..4476    +  misc_feature   HIV-1 Ψ: packaging signal of human immunodeficiency virus type 1
   4460..4823    +  CDS            HIV-1 gag (fragment): gag protein from human immunodeficiency virus 1; gag
   4969..5202    +  misc_feature   RRE: The Rev response element (RRE) of HIV-1 allows for Rev-dependent mRNA export from the nucleus to the cytoplasm.
   5579..5679    +  CDS            Rev (fragment): human immunodeficiency virus 1 (HIV-1) Rev protein; rev; enhances nuclear export of unspliced and incompletely spliced viral mRNAs
   5729..5846    +  misc_feature   cPPT/CTS: central polypurine tract and central termination sequence of HIV-1
   5909..5975    +  CDS            small t antigen (fragment): SV40 (simian virus 40) small t antigen
   5982..7160    +  promoter       EF-1α promoter: strong constitutive promoter for human elongation factor EF-1α
   7177..7195    +  promoter       T7 promoter: promoter for bacteriophage T7 RNA polymerase
   7215..7251    -  misc_feature   MCS (fragment): pBluescript multiple cloning site
   7259..8281    +  CDS            hph: KHYB_ECOLX - Experimental evidence at protein level: Swiss-Prot protein existence level 1. The aminoglycoside phosphotransferases achieve inactivation of their antibiotic substrates by phosphorylation. Only phosphorylates hygromycin and closely related compounds such as demethyl analogs and destomycin. From Escherichia coli.
   8348..9706    +  CDS            RUNX1: RUNX1_HUMAN - Also known as AML1, CBFA2. Experimental evidence at protein level: Swiss-Prot protein existence level 1. Isoform AML-1L interferes with the transactivation activity of RUNX1. From Homo sapiens (Human).
   9790..9903    +  CDS            nef (fragment): NEF_HV1LA - Experimental evidence at protein level: Swiss-Prot protein existence level 1. Extracellular Nef protein targets CD4(+) T-lymphocytes for apoptosis by interacting with CXCR4 surface receptors. From Human immunodeficiency virus type 1 group M subtype B (isolate Lai) (HIV-1).
   9901..9934    +  protein_bind   loxP: Cre-mediated recombination occurs in the 8-bp core sequence (GCATACAT). Cre recombinase
   9959..10139   +  LTR            5' LTR (truncated): truncated 5' long terminal repeat (LTR) from HIV-1
  10171..10395   +  polyA_signal   bGH poly(A) signal: bovine growth hormone polyadenylation signal
  10399..10420   +  promoter       SV40 promoter (fragment): SV40 enhancer and early promoter
  10441..4       +  rep_origin     f1 ori (across the origin) (sequence partly withheld): f1 bacteriophage origin of replication; arrow indicates direction of (+) strand synthesis
>Addgene plasmid #170958 | EF1A_Hygro_P2A_RUNX1_T104I_Barcode | addgene full sequence | sequence record 336098 | Addgene NGS Result
AATTAATTCTGTGGAATGTGTGTCAGTTAGGGTGTGGAAAGTCCCCAGGCTCCCCAGCAGGCAGAAGTAT
GCAAAGCATGCATCTCAATTAGTCAGCAACCAGGTGTGGAAAGTCCCCAGGCTCCCCAGCAGGCAGAAGT
ATGCAAAGCATGCATCTCAATTAGTCAGCAACCATAGTCCCGCCCCTAACTCCGCCCATCCCGCCCCTAA
CTCCGCCCAGTTCCGCCCATTCTCCGCCCCATGGCTGACTAATTTTTTTTATTTATGCAGAGGCCGAGGC
CGCCTCTGCCTCTGAGCTATTCCAGAAGTAGTGAGGAGGCTTTTTTGGAGGCCTAGGCTTTTGCAAAAAG
CTCCCGGGAGCTTGTATATCCATTTTCGGATCTGATCAGCACGTGTTGACAATTAATCATCGGCATAGTA
TATCGGCATAGTATAATACGACAAGGTGAGGAACTAAACCATGGCCAAGTTGACCAGTGCCGTTCCGGTG
CTCACCGCGCGCGACGTCGCCGGAGCGGTCGAGTTCTGGACCGACCGGCTCGGGTTCTCCCGGGACTTCG
TGGAGGACGACTTCGCCGGTGTGGTCCGGGACGACGTGACCCTGTTCATCAGCGCGGTCCAGGACCAGGT
GGTGCCGGACAACACCCTGGCCTGGGTGTGGGTGCGCGGCCTGGACGAGCTGTACGCCGAGTGGTCGGAG
GTCGTGTCCACGAACTTCCGGGACGCCTCCGGGCCGGCCATGACCGAGATCGGCGAGCAGCCGTGGGGGC
GGGAGTTCGCCCTGCGCGACCCGGCCGGCAACTGCGTGCACTTCGTGGCCGAGGAGCAGGACTGACACGT
GCTACGAGATTTCGATTCCACCGCCGCCTTCTATGAAAGGTTGGGCTTCGGAATCGTTTTCCGGGACGCC
GGCTGGATGATCCTCCAGCGCGGGGATCTCATGCTGGAGTTCTTCGCCCACCCCAACTTGTTTATTGCAG
CTTATAATGGTTACAAATAAAGCAATAGCATCACAAATTTCACAAATAAAGCATTTTTTTCACTGCATTC
TAGTTGTGGTTTGTCCAAACTCATCAATGTATCTTATCATGTCTGTATACCGTCGACCTCTAGCTAGAGC
TTGGCGTAATCATGGTCATAGCTGTTTCCTGTGTGAAATTGTTATCCGCTCACAATTCCACACAACATAC
GAGCCGGAAGCATAAAGTGTAAAGCCTGGGGTGCCTAATGAGTGAGCTAACTCACATTAATTGCGTTGCG
CTCACTGCCCGCTTTCCAGTCGGGAAACCTGTCGTGCCAGCTGCATTAATGAATCGGCCAACGCGCGGGG
AGAGGCGGTTTGCGTATTGGGCGCTCTTCCGCTTCCTCGCTCACTGACTCGCTGCGCTCGGTCGTTCGGC
TGCGGCGAGCGGTATCAGCTCACTCAAAGGCGGTAATACGGTTATCCACAGAATCAGGGGATAACGCAGG
AAAGAACATGTGAGCAAAAGGCCAGCAAAAGGCCAGGAACCGTAAAAAGGCCGCGTTGCTGGCGTTTTTC
CATAGGCTCCGCCCCCCTGACGAGCATCACAAAAATCGACGCTCAAGTCAGAGGTGGCGAAACCCGACAG
GACTATAAAGATACCAGGCGTTTCCCCCTGGAAGCTCCCTCGTGCGCTCTCCTGTTCCGACCCTGCCGCT
TACCGGATACCTGTCCGCCTTTCTCCCTTCGGGAAGCGTGGCGCTTTCTCATAGCTCACGCTGTAGGTAT
CTCAGTTCGGTGTAGGTCGTTCGCTCCAAGCTGGGCTGTGTGCACGAACCCCCCGTTCAGCCCGACCGCT
GCGCCTTATCCGGTAACTATCGTCTTGAGTCCAACCCGGTAAGACACGACTTATCGCCACTGGCAGCAGC
CACTGGTAACAGGATTAGCAGAGCGAGGTATGTAGGCGGTGCTACAGAGTTCTTGAAGTGGTGGCCTAAC
TACGGCTACACTAGAAGAACAGTATTTGGTATCTGCGCTCTGCTGAAGCCAGTTACCTTCGGAAAAAGAG
TTGGTAGCTCTTGATCCGGCAAACAAACCACCGCTGGTAGCGGTGGTTTTTTTGTTTGCAAGCAGCAGAT
TACGCGCAGAAAAAAAGGATCTCAAGAAGATCCTTTGATCTTTTCTACGGGGTCTGACGCTCAGTGGAAC
GAAAACTCACGTTAAGGGATTTTGGTCATGAGATTATCAAAAAGGATCTTCACCTAGATCCTTTTAAATT
AAAAATGAAGTTTTAAATCAATCTAAAGTATATATGAGTAAACTTGGTCTGACAGTTACCAATGCTTAAT
CAGTGAGGCACCTATCTCAGCGATCTGTCTATTTCGTTCATCCATAGTTGCCTGACTCCCCGTCGTGTAG
ATAACTACGATACGGGAGGGCTTACCATCTGGCCCCAGTGCTGCAATGATACCGCGAGACCCACGCTCAC
CGGCTCCAGATTTATCAGCAATAAACCAGCCAGCCGGAAGGGCCGAGCGCAGAAGTGGTCCTGCAACTTT
ATCCGCCTCCATCCAGTCTATTAATTGTTGCCGGGAAGCTAGAGTAAGTAGTTCGCCAGTTAATAGTTTG
CGCAACGTTGTTGCCATTGCTACAGGCATCGTGGTGTCACGCTCGTCGTTTGGTATGGCTTCATTCAGCT
CCGGTTCCCAACGATCAAGGCGAGTTACATGATCCCCCATGTTGTGCAAAAAAGCGGTTAGCTCCTTCGG
TCCTCCGATCGTTGTCAGAAGTAAGTTGGCCGCAGTGTTATCACTCATGGTTATGGCAGCACTGCATAAT
TCTCTTACTGTCATGCCATCCGTAAGATGCTTTTCTGTGACTGGTGAGTACTCAACCAAGTCATTCTGAG
AATAGTGTATGCGGCGACCGAGTTGCTCTTGCCCGGCGTCAATACGGGATAATACCGCGCCACATAGCAG
AACTTTAAAAGTGCTCATCATTGGAAAACGTTCTTCGGGGCGAAAACTCTCAAGGATCTTACCGCTGTTG
AGATCCAGTTCGATGTAACCCACTCGTGCACCCAACTGATCTTCAGCATCTTTTACTTTCACCAGCGTTT
CTGGGTGAGCAAAAACAGGAAGGCAAAATGCCGCAAAAAAGGGAATAAGGGCGACACGGAAATGTTGAAT
ACTCATACTCTTCCTTTTTCAATATTATTGAAGCATTTATCAGGGTTATTGTCTCATGAGCGGATACATA
TTTGAATGTATTTAGAAAAATAAACAAATAGGGGTTCCGCGCACATTTCCCCGAAAAGTGCCACCTGACG
TCGACGGATCGGGAGATCTCCCGATCCCCTATGGTGCACTCTCAGTACAATCTGCTCTGATGCCGCATAG
TTAAGCCAGTATCTGCTCCCTGCTTGTGTGTTGGAGGTCGCTGAGTAGTGCGCGAGCAAAATTTAAGCTA
CAACAAGGCAAGGCTTGACCGACAATTGCATGAAGAATCTGCTTAGGGTTAGGCGTTTTGCGCTGCTTCG
CGATGTACGGGCCAGATATACGCGTTGACATTGATTATTGACTAGTTATTAATAGTAATCAATTACGGGG
TCATTAGTTCATAGCCCATATATGGAGTTCCGCGTTACATAACTTACGGTAAATGGCCCGCCTGGCTGAC
CGCCCAACGACCCCCGCCCATTGACGTCAATAATGACGTATGTTCCCATAGTAACGCCAATAGGGACTTT
CCATTGACGTCAATGGGTGGAGTATTTACGGTAAACTGCCCACTTGGCAGTACATCAAGTGTATCATATG
CCAAGTACGCCCCCTATTGACGTCAATGACGGTAAATGGCCCGCCTGGCATTATGCCCAGTACATGACCT
TATGGGACTTTCCTACTTGGCAGTACATCTACGTATTAGTCATCGCTATTACCATGGTGATGCGGTTTTG
GCAGTACATCAATGGGCGTGGATAGCGGTTTGACTCACGGGGATTTCCAAGTCTCCACCCCATTGACGTC
AATGGGAGTTTGTTTTGGCACCAAAATCAACGGGACTTTCCAAAATGTCGTAACAACTCCGCCCCATTGA
CGCAAATGGGCGGTAGGCGTGTACGGTGGGAGGTCTATATAAGCAGCGCGTTTTGCCTGTACTGGGTCTC
TCTGGTTAGACCAGATCTGAGCCTGGGAGCTCTCTGGCTAACTAGGGAACCCACTGCTTAAGCCTCAATA
AAGCTTGCCTTGAGTGCTTCAAGTAGTGTGTGCCCGTCTGTTGTGTGACTCTGGTAACTAGAGATCCCTC
AGACCCTTTTAGTCAGTGTGGAAAATCTCTAGCAGTGGCGCCCGAACAGGGACTTGAAAGCGAAAGGGAA
ACCAGAGGAGCTCTCTCGACGCAGGACTCGGCTTGCTGAAGCGCGCACGGCAAGAGGCGAGGGGCGGCGA
CTGGTGAGTACGCCAAAAATTTTGACTAGCGGAGGCTAGAAGGAGAGAGATGGGTGCGAGAGCGTCAGTA
TTAAGCGGGGGAGAATTAGATCGCGATGGGAAAAAATTCGGTTAAGGCCAGGGGGAAAGAAAAAATATAA
ATTAAAACATATAGTATGGGCAAGCAGGGAGCTAGAACGATTCGCAGTTAATCCTGGCCTGTTAGAAACA
TCAGAAGGCTGTAGACAAATACTGGGACAGCTACAACCATCCCTTCAGACAGGATCAGAAGAACTTAGAT
CATTATATAATACAGTAGCAACCCTCTATTGTGTGCATCAAAGGATAGAGATAAAAGACACCAAGGAAGC
TTTAGACAAGATAGAGGAAGAGCAAAACAAAAGTAAGACCACCGCACAGCAAGCGGCCGCTGATCTTCAG
ACCTGGAGGAGGAGATATGAGGGACAATTGGAGAAGTGAATTATATAAATATAAAGTAGTAAAAATTGAA
CCATTAGGAGTAGCACCCACCAAGGCAAAGAGAAGAGTGGTGCAGAGAGAAAAAAGAGCAGTGGGAATAG
GAGCTTTGTTCCTTGGGTTCTTGGGAGCAGCAGGAAGCACTATGGGCGCAGCGTCAATGACGCTGACGGT
ACAGGCCAGACAATTATTGTCTGGTATAGTGCAGCAGCAGAACAATTTGCTGAGGGCTATTGAGGCGCAA
CAGCATCTGTTGCAACTCACAGTCTGGGGCATCAAGCAGCTCCAGGCAAGAATCCTGGCTGTGGAAAGAT
ACCTAAAGGATCAACAGCTCCTGGGGATTTGGGGTTGCTCTGGAAAACTCATTTGCACCACTGCTGTGCC
TTGGAATGCTAGTTGGAGTAATAAATCTCTGGAACAGATTTGGAATCACACGACCTGGATGGAGTGGGAC
AGAGAAATTAACAATTACACAAGCTTAATACACTCCTTAATTGAAGAATCGCAAAACCAGCAAGAAAAGA
ATGAACAAGAATTATTGGAATTAGATAAATGGGCAAGTTTGTGGAATTGGTTTAACATAACAAATTGGCT
GTGGTATATAAAATTATTCATAATGATAGTAGGAGGCTTGGTAGGTTTAAGAATAGTTTTTGCTGTACTT
TCTATAGTGAATAGAGTTAGGCAGGGATATTCACCATTATCGTTTCAGACCCACCTCCCAACCCCGAGGG
GACCCGACAGGCCCGAAGGAATAGAAGAAGAAGGTGGAGAGAGAGACAGAGACAGATCCATTCGATTAGT
GAACGGATCGGCACTGCGTGCGCCAATTCTGCAGACAAATGGCAGTATTCATCCACAATTTTAAAAGAAA
AGGGGGGATTGGGGGGTACAGTGCAGGGGAAAGAATAGTAGACATAATAGCAACAGACATACAAACTAAA
GAATTACAAAAACAAATTACAAAAATTCAAAATTTTCGGGTTTATTACAGGGACAGCAGAGATCCAGTTT
GGTTAATTAATCGATAAGCTTTGCAAAGATGGATAAAGTTTTAAACAGAGAGGAATCTTTGCAGCTAATG
GACCTTCTAGGTCTTGAAAGGAGTGGGAATTGGCTCCGGTGCCCGTCAGTGGGCAGAGCGCACATCGCCC
ACAGTCCCCGAGAAGTTGGGGGGAGGGGTCGGCAATTGAACCGGTGCCTAGAGAAGGTGGCGCGGGGTAA
ACTGGGAAAGTGATGTCGTGTACTGGCTCCGCCTTTTTCCCGAGGGTGGGGGAGAACCGTATATAAGTGC
AGTAGTCGCCGTGAACGTTCTTTTTCGCAACGGGTTTGCCGCCAGAACACAGGTAAGTGCCGTGTGTGGT
TCCCGCGGGCCTGGCCTCTTTACGGGTTATGGCCCTTGCGTGCCTTGAATTACTTCCACCTGGCTGCAGT
ACGTGATTCTTGATCCCGAGCTTCGGGTTGGAAGTGGGTGGGAGAGTTCGAGGCCTTGCGCTTAAGGAGC
CCCTTCGCCTCGTGCTTGAGTTGAGGCCTGGCCTGGGCGCTGGGGCCGCCGCGTGCGAATCTGGTGGCAC
CTTCGCGCCTGTCTCGCTGCTTTCGATAAGTCTCTAGCCATTTAAAATTTTTGATGACCTGCTGCGACGC
TTTTTTTCTGGCAAGATAGTCTTGTAAATGCGGGCCAAGATCTGCACACTGGTATTTCGGTTTTTGGGGC
CGCGGGCGGCGACGGGGCCCGTGCGTCCCAGCGCACATGTTCGGCGAGGCGGGGCCTGCGAGCGCGGCCA
CCGAGAATCGGACGGGGGTAGTCTCAAGCTGGCCGGCCTGCTCTGGTGCCTGGCCTCGCGCCGCCGTGTA
TCGCCCCGCCCTGGGCGGCAAGGCTGGCCCGGTCGGCACCAGTTGCGTGAGCGGAAAGATGGCCGCTTCC
CGGCCCTGCTGCAGGGAGCTCAAAATGGAGGACGCGGCGCTCGGGAGAGCGGGCGGGTGAGTCACCCACA
CAAAGGAAAAGGGCCTTTCCGTCCTCAGCCGTCGCTTCATGTGACTCCACGGAGTACCGGGCGCCGTCCA
GGCACCTCGATTAGTTCTCGAGCTTTTGGAGTACGTCGTCTTTAGGTTGGGGGGAGGGGTTTTATGCGAT
GGAGTTTCCCCACACTGAGTGGGTGGAGACTGAAGTTAGGCCAGCTTGGCACTTGATGTAATTCTCCTTG
GAATTTGCCCTTTTTGAGTTTGGATCTTGGTTCATTCTCAAGCCTCAGACAGTGGTTCAAAGTTTTTTTC
TTCCATTTCAGGTGTCGTGAGGAATTAGCTTGGTACTAATACGACTCACTATAGGGAGACCCAAGCTGGC
TAGGTAAGCTTGATATCGAATTCCTGCAGCCCGGGGGATCCCGCCACCATGAAAAAGCCTGAACTCACCG
CGACGTCTGTCGAGAAGTTTCTGATCGAAAAGTTCGACAGCGTCTCCGACCTGATGCAGCTCTCGGAGGG
CGAAGAATCTCGTGCTTTCAGCTTCGATGTAGGAGGGCGTGGATATGTCCTGCGGGTAAATAGCTGCGCC
GATGGTTTCTACAAAGATCGTTATGTTTATCGGCACTTTGCATCGGCCGCGCTCCCGATTCCGGAAGTGC
TTGACATTGGGGAATTCAGCGAGAGCCTGACCTATTGCATCTCCCGCCGTGCACAGGGTGTCACGTTGCA
AGACCTGCCTGAAACCGAACTGCCCGCTGTTCTGCAGCCGGTCGCGGAGGCCATGGATGCGATCGCTGCG
GCCGATCTTAGCCAGACGAGCGGGTTCGGCCCATTCGGACCGCAAGGAATCGGTCAATACACTACATGGC
GTGATTTCATATGCGCGATTGCTGATCCCCATGTGTATCACTGGCAAACTGTGATGGACGACACCGTCAG
TGCGTCCGTCGCGCAGGCTCTCGATGAGCTGATGCTTTGGGCCGAGGACTGCCCCGAAGTCCGGCACCTC
GTGCACGCGGATTTCGGCTCCAACAATGTCCTGACGGACAATGGCCGCATAACAGCGGTCATTGACTGGA
GCGAGGCGATGTTCGGGGATTCCCAATACGAGGTCGCCAACATCTTCTTCTGGAGGCCGTGGTTGGCTTG
TATGGAGCAGCAGACGCGCTACTTCGAGCGGAGGCATCCGGAGCTTGCAGGATCGCCGCGGCTCCGGGCG
TATATGCTCCGCATTGGTCTTGACCAACTCTATCAGAGCTTGGTTGACGGCAATTTCGATGATGCAGCTT
GGGCGCAGGGTCGATGCGACGCAATCGTCCGATCCGGAGCCGGGACTGTCGGGCGTACACAAATCGCCCG
CAGAAGCGCGGCCGTCTGGACCGATGGCTGTGTAGAAGTACTCGCCGATAGTGGAAACCGACGCCCCAGC
ACTCGTCCGAGGGCAAAGGAAGGATCCGGCGCAACAAACTTCTCTCTGCTGAAACAAGCCGGAGATGTCG
AAGAGAATCCTGGACCGATGCGTATCCCCGTAGATGCCAGCACGAGCCGCCGCTTCACGCCGCCTTCCAC
CGCGCTGAGCCCAGGCAAGATGAGCGAGGCGTTGCCGCTGGGCGCCCCGGACGCCGGCGCTGCCCTGGCC
GGCAAGCTGAGGAGCGGCGACCGCAGCATGGTGGAGGTGCTGGCCGACCACCCGGGCGAGCTGGTGCGCA
CCGACAGCCCCAACTTCCTCTGCTCCGTGCTGCCTACGCACTGGCGCTGCAACAAGACCCTGCCCATCGC
TTTCAAGGTGGTGGCCCTAGGGGATGTTCCAGATGGCACTCTGGTCATTGTGATGGCTGGCAATGATGAA
AACTACTCGGCTGAGCTGAGAAATGCTACCGCAGCCATGAAGAACCAGGTTGCAAGATTTAATGACCTCA
GGTTTGTCGGTCGAAGTGGAAGAGGGAAAAGCTTCACTCTGACCATCACTGTCTTCACAAACCCACCGCA
AGTCGCCACCTACCACAGAGCCATCAAAATCACAGTGGATGGGCCCCGAGAACCTCGAAGACATCGGCAG
AAACTAGATGATCAGACCAAGCCCGGGAGCTTGTCCTTTTCCGAGCGGCTCAGTGAACTGGAGCAGCTGC
GGCGCACAGCCATGAGGGTCAGCCCACACCACCCAGCCCCCACGCCCAACCCTCGTGCCTCCCTGAACCA
CTCCACTGCCTTTAACCCTCAGCCTCAGAGTCAGATGCAGGATACAAGGCAGATCCAACCATCCCCACCG
TGGTCCTACGATCAGTCCTACCAATACCTGGGATCCATTGCCTCTCCTTCTGTGCACCCAGCAACGCCCA
TTTCACCTGGACGTGCCAGCGGCATGACAACCCTCTCTGCAGAACTTTCCAGTCGACTCTCAACGGCACC
CGACCTGACAGCGTTCAGCGACCCGCGCCAGTTCCCCGCGCTGCCCTCCATCTCCGACCCCCGCATGCAC
TATCCAGGCGCCTTCACCTACTCCCCGACGCCGGTCACCTCGGGCATCGGCATCGGCATGTCGGCCATGG
GCTCGGCCACGCGCTACCACACCTACCTGCCGCCGCCCTACCCCGGCTCGTCGCAAGCGCAGGGAGGCCC
GTTCCAAGCCAGCTCGCCCTCCTACCACCTGTACTACGGCGCCTCGGCCGGCTCCTACCAGTTCTCCATG
GTGGGCGGCGAGCGCTCGCCGCCGCGCATCCTGCCGCCCTGCACCAACGCCTCCACCGGCTCCGCGCTGC
TCAACCCCAGCCTCCCGAACCAGAGCGACGTGGTGGAGGCCGAGGGCAGCCACAGCAACTCCCCCACCAA
CATGGCGCCCTCCGCGCGCCTGGAGGAGGCCGTGTGGAGGCCCTACTGACTAGCTAAGTTAGAACTATTT
CCTGGCTGTTACGCGCTATCTACACTCCTACTGACGGGCTTGTTAAACAGTGAACCGCCCGCCCCACGAC
CCGCAGCGCCCGACCGAAAGGAGCGCACGACCCCATGCATCGAACAAAAGAAAAGGGGGGACTGGAAGGA
CTAATTCACTCCCAACGAAGACAAGATATCATAACTTCGTATAGCATACATTATACGAAGTTATCGTCTA
GCTGGTCCGGACTGTACTGGGTCTCTCTGGTTAGACCAGATCTGAGCCTGGGAGCTCTCTGGCTAACTAG
GGAACCCACTGCTTAAGCCTCAATAAAGCTTGCCTTGAGTGCTTCAAGTAGTGTGTGCCCGTCTGTTGTG
TGACTCTGGTAACTAGAGATCCCTCAGACCCTTTTAGTCAGTGTGGAAAATCTCTAGCAGGGCCCGTTTA
AACCCGCTGATCAGCCTCGACTGTGCCTTCTAGTTGCCAGCCATCTGTTGTTTGCCCCTCCCCCGTGCCT
TCCTTGACCCTGGAAGGTGCCACTCCCACTGTCCTTTCCTAATAAAATGAGGAAATTGCATCGCATTGTC
TGAGTAGGTGTCATTCTATTCTGGGGGGTGGGGTGGGGCAGGACAGCAAGGGGGAGGATTGGGAAGACAA
TAGCAGGCATGCTGGGGATGCGGTGGGCTCTATGGCTTCTGAGGCGGAAAGAACCAGCTGGGGCTCTAGG
GGGTATCCCC
[124 nt withheld, positions 10441-10564]
C
[91 nt withheld, positions 10566-10656]
A
[49 nt withheld, positions 10658-10706]
CCTTTGACGTTGGAGTCCACGTTCTTT
[37 nt withheld, positions 10734-10770]
ACCCTATCTCGGTCTATTCTTTTGATTTATAAGGGATTTTGCCGATTTCGGCCTATTGGTTAAAAAATGA
GCTGATTTAACAAAAATTTAACGCG
